Addgene plasmid #133468: pAV0356
Purpose: (Empty Backbone) Integration into fission yeast genome at ade6 locus
Depositing lab: Sophie Martin. Depositing organization: Universite de Lausanne (UNIL). Publication: A toolbox of stable integration vectors in the fission yeast Schizosaccharomyces pombe. Vjestica A, Marek M, Nkosi PJ, Merlini L, Liu G, Berard M, Billault-Chaumartin I, Martin SG. J Cell Sci. 2020 Jan 8;133(1). pii: jcs.240754. doi: 10.1242/jcs.240754. PubMed 31801797.
Backbone
  Vector backbone: pAde6PmeI(pAV0356)
  Vector type: Yeast Expression
Growth in bacteria
  Bacterial resistance: Ampicillin, 100 μg/mL
  Growth temperature: 37°C
  Growth strain: DH5alpha
  Copy number: High Copy
Gene/Insert
  Gene/Insert name: None
Terms and licenses: Academic/Nonprofit Terms; Industry Terms: Not Available to Industry
Depositor comments: Please see the Resource Information section for an annotated Genbank file.
How to cite: pAV0356 was a gift from Sophie Martin (Addgene plasmid # 133468 ; http://n2t.net/addgene:133468 ; RRID:Addgene_133468)
