[The description below was written by a language model from this plasmid's Addgene catalogue record and pLannotate feature annotations shown in this document.]
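Description:
pAV0356 is an empty backbone from a toolbox of stable integration vectors for the fission yeast Schizosaccharomyces pombe, designed to place cloned DNA into the genome at the ade6 locus. It is a 5.7 kb plasmid catalogued as a yeast expression vector. In E. coli it is maintained at high copy through a ColE1/pUC-type origin and selected with ampicillin via the β-lactamase gene and its native promoter. No yeast replication origin is annotated, which fits a vector meant to persist in yeast only after chromosomal integration.

The yeast-specific portion consists of the full S. pombe ade6 coding sequence (an adenine biosynthesis gene) together with flanking genomic sequence that includes a fragment of the neighbouring vtc4 gene. These provide the homology that targets the ade6 locus. The backbone name, pAde6PmeI, suggests that a PmeI site is used to linearise the plasmid within this homology before transformation, but the feature table does not annotate that site, and the record does not spell out the selection scheme in yeast; recovery of adenine prototrophy in an ade6 mutant host would be the expected logic.

The cloning region derives from pBluescript: a multiple cloning site flanked by T7 and T3 promoters, set within a lacZα fragment with the lac promoter, operator and CAP site. An f1 origin is also present for single-stranded DNA production. No yeast promoter, terminator, tag or reporter is annotated, so users supply the entire expression cassette. Short bom, rop and lacI fragments are remnants of parental vectors rather than functional elements.
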