Features (pLannotate 1.2.2; 17 found; start..end, strand, type, name):
    137..186     +  misc_feature   bom (fragment): basis of mobility region from pBR322
    466..567     -  CDS            vtc4 (fragment): VTC4_SCHPO - Experimental evidence at protein level: Swiss-Prot protein existence level 1. Component of the vacuolar transporter chaperone (VTC) complex, which plays a role in vacuolar membrane fusion. From Schizosaccharomyces pombe (strain 972 / ATCC 24843) (Fission yeast).
    837..2492    +  CDS            ade6: PUR6_SCHPO - Also known as min1. Protein inferred from homology: Swiss-Prot protein existence level 3. From Schizosaccharomyces pombe (strain 972 / ATCC 24843) (Fission yeast).
   2648..2696    +  misc_feature   bom (fragment): basis of mobility region from pBR322
   2724..3152    -  rep_origin     f1 ori (sequence partly withheld): f1 bacteriophage origin of replication; arrow indicates direction of (+) strand synthesis
   3156..3311    -  CDS            lacZα (fragment): LacZα fragment of β-galactosidase; lacZ fragment
   3319..3337    +  promoter       T7 promoter: promoter for bacteriophage T7 RNA polymerase
   3346..3453    -  misc_feature   MCS: pBluescript multiple cloning site
   3466..3484    -  promoter       T3 promoter: promoter for bacteriophage T3 RNA polymerase
   3529..3545    -  protein_bind   lac operator: The lac repressor binds to the lac operator to inhibit transcription in E. coli. This inhibition can be relieved by adding lactose or isopropyl-β-D-thiogalactopyranoside (IPTG). lac repressor encoded by lacI
   3553..3583    -  promoter       lac promoter: promoter for the E. coli lac operon
   3598..3619    -  protein_bind   CAP binding site: CAP binding activates transcription in the presence of cAMP. E. coli catabolite activator protein
   3632..3724    -  CDS            lacI (fragment): lac repressor; lacI; The lac repressor binds to the lac operator to inhibit transcription in E. coli. This inhibition can be relieved by adding lactose or isopropyl-β-D-thiogalactopyranoside (IPTG).
   3907..4495    -  rep_origin     ori: high-copy-number ColE1/pMB1/pBR322/pUC origin of replication
   4666..5526    -  CDS            AmpR: β-lactamase; bla; confers resistance to ampicillin, carbenicillin, and related antibiotics
   5527..5631    -  promoter       AmpR promoter: bla
   5726..35      +  CDS            rop (fragment) (across the origin): Rop protein, which maintains plasmids at low copy number; rop
>Addgene plasmid #133468 | pAV0356 | addgene full sequence | sequence record 263767 | Addgene NGS Result
TCGCGCGTTTCGGTGATGACGGTGAAAACCTCTGACACATGCAGCTCCCGGAGACGGTCACAGCTTGTCT
GTAAGCGGATGCCGGGAGCAGACAAGCCCGTCAGGGCGCGTCAGCGGGTGTTGGCGGGTGTCGGGGCTGG
CTTAACTATGCGGCATCAGAGCAGATTGTACTGAGAGTGCACCATAACCGGGAGAATCCTGAATAATGTG
CTGTGAAGCAGTTGAAAGAAAATTAAAGAACCCAATATAATATGCTATAAAGCAATCAAAAAATAATAGT
AAGAAACCCAAATAAAACCCCGTTGACCATGTTCCCAATTAAATTAACGCATATTAATGCAAAAAATGCA
ATATTAAGACTAGTTATTAAACCGATAATTAGTCTTCAATTATTAAAAGATGTAGTTGATTTGTATTATC
TTTCAATTGCTAATTCTAAATATATTGGAGAATTCAATGAGTTTATGCATTGAAGTTTAAGATAACATTG
GCGCTGATTGCAGCAAAAGTAATCACGCATATAGCTGTAGGACCAAAACGATCATCATATCGGACCGCAT
TATGTTTAAACGTTGCTTTATATATGGATAACGACATATACATTTATTTCTTGAAAAAATAGCAAAGCTA
TATTGATTTTAGCGTATGCTGCTTTAAAGTTGCATTTCACAATGCTTGGAAATGTAACGATGACAGAATT
AATACGATGCAAAACTCAAATAATAAACTGCGCACTAACTCACTACAATAAACAACTTTGAAAAAAAGAT
TCGTTTTTTCAACATTTACCATCTCATTAAGCTGAGCTGCCAAGGTATATACATACTTCATCGAATATGA
GCGAAAAACAGGTTGTAGGGATCCTTGGAGGTGGTCAATTGGGCCGAATGATGGTAGAGGCAGCCCATCG
CTTAAACATCAAATGCATCATCTTGGATGCAGCAAATTCTCCTGCCAAACAAATTGATGGAGGACGTGAG
CACATTGATGCATCATTTACTGACCCCGATGCAATTGTTGAACTGTCTAAGAAGTGCACGTTATTAACAA
CTGAAATTGAGCATATTAACACTGATGCCTTGGCAGCCGTTACGAAATCTGTTGCTGTTGAACCCTCTCC
TGCAACTCTGCGATGCATTCAAGACAAATATCTTCAAAAACAGCATTTACAGGTTTTTAAGATTGCACTT
CCTGAATTTTGCGATGCACCTGACCAGGAAAGTGTTGAAAAAGCAGGCCAAGAGTTTGGTTATCCTTTTG
TACTGAAAAGTAAAACATTGGCTTACGACGGTCGTGGAAATTACGTTGTTCATCAACCATCTGAGATTCC
TACTGCCATCAAAGCACTTGGTGATCGTCCGCTTTATGTTGAAAAGTTCGTTCCTTTCTCCATGGAAATT
GCAGTGATGGTAGTACGCAGTTTAGACGGAAAAGTTTATGCTTATCCTACAACTGAGACCATTCAAAAGG
ATAATGTTTGTCATTTAGTATATGCCCCTGCTCGTCTTCCCTTCTCAATTCAACAGCGTGCTCAAACCCT
TGCCATGGATGCGGTGCGCACTTTTGAAGGCGCTGGTATATATGGTGTAGAGATGTTTGTTTTGCAAGAT
GGTGAGACCATTTTACTCAACGAAATTGCTCCTCGGCCTCACAATTCAGGTCACTACACCATTGAAGCTT
GCCCAACTTCTCAGTTTGAAGCTCACTTACGGGCCATATGTGGTCTTCCTTTCAGCGAAATCAACACCCA
ACTCTCGACTTCCACAACTCATGCGTTGATGGTAAATATTTTAGGTACTGATGATCCTGATTATGTTTCA
AAGATCGCTAAACGTTCTCTGTCCATTCCCGGTGCAACTTTGCATCTTTATGGTAAAGCTGAATCTAGAA
AGGGTCGCAAGATGGGACACGTTACCATCATTTCTGATTCACCTCAAGAATGTGAACGTAGGTATCAGAT
GCTTCTTGACGTCAAAGATCCTGTCGAATCACCTGTTGTTGGTATTATCATGGGTTCGGATTCTGATTTA
AGCAAGATGAAAGATGCTGCCGTCATTTTAGATGAATTCAAGGTGCCTTACGAACTTACTATTGTTTCAG
CTCACCGCACACCAGATCGCATGGTTACTTATGCTCGTACCGCAGCTTCAAGAGGGTTGCGTGTGATTAT
TGCTGGTGCTGGTGGTGCCGCTCATTTGCCTGGTATGGTTGCTGCAATGACACCTCTTCCAGTAATCGGC
GTTCCTGTAAAAGGAAGCACTCTTGACGGAGTTGACTCTCTTCACTCTATTGTTCAGATGCCTCGAGGTG
TCCCTGTCGCCACTGTTGCTATCAATAATAGCCAAAATGCCGGTATTTTAGCCTGTCGTATACTTGCTAC
ATTTCAACCCTCCCTTTTGGCTGCTATGGAGAGCTTTATGGACAATATGAAAGAGATTGTTTTAGAAAAG
GCTGATAAATTAGAAAAAGTTGGTTGGAAAAATTATTCTGCATAGGCGACCATAGACATAACTGTTAAAT
GATTTTGCTTGCTTTTTGTTTTAAATAATATTTTATTTTGAAATTCTAGATTGTAAAATGTATTCTAAAA
AGTGATTAAAAATTAAAAATAAAAACCCCCCGAATAATGTGCTGCGACGCAGCTAGGGCGGTGTGAAATA
CCGCACAGATGCGTAAGGAGAAAATACCGCATCAGGAAATTGTAAGCGTTAATATTTTGTTAAAATTCGC
GTTAAATTTTTGTTAAATCAGCTCATTTTTTAACCAATAGGCCGAAATCGGCAAAATCCCTTATAAATCA
AAAGAATAGACCGAGATAGGGT
[37 nt withheld, positions 2823-2859]
AAAGAACGTGGACTCCAACGTCAAAGG
[49 nt withheld, positions 2887-2935]
T
[91 nt withheld, positions 2937-3027]
G
[124 nt withheld, positions 3029-3152]
CCATTCGCCATTCAGGCTGCGCAACTGTTGGGAAGGGCGATCGGTGCGGGCCTCTTCGCTATTACGCCAG
CTGGCGAAAGGGGGATGTGCTGCAAGGCGATTAAGTTGGGTAACGCCAGGGTTTTCCCAGTCACGACGTT
GTAAAACGACGGCCAGTGAGCGCGCGTAATACGACTCACTATAGGGCGAATTGGGTACCGGGCCCCCCCT
CGAGGTCGACGGTATCGATAAGCTTGATATCGAATTCCTGCAGCCCGGGGGATCCACTAGTTCTAGAGCG
GCCGCCACCGCGGTGGAGCTCCAGCTTTTGTTCCCTTTAGTGAGGGTTAATTGCGCGCTTGGCGTAATCA
TGGTCATAGCTGTTTCCTGTGTGAAATTGTTATCCGCTCACAATTCCACACAACATACGAGCCGGAAGCA
TAAAGTGTAAAGCCTGGGGTGCCTAATGAGTGAGCTAACTCACATTAATTGCGTTGCGCTCACTGCCCGC
TTTCCAGTCGGGAAACCTGTCGTGCCAGCTGCATTAATGAATCGGCCAACGCGCGGGGAGAGGCGGTTTG
CGTATTGGGCGCTCTTCCGCTTCCTCGCTCACTGACTCGCTGCGCTCGGTCGTTCGGCTGCGGCGAGCGG
TATCAGCTCACTCAAAGGCGGTAATACGGTTATCCACAGAATCAGGGGATAACGCAGGAAAGAACATGTG
AGCAAAAGGCCAGCAAAAGGCCAGGAACCGTAAAAAGGCCGCGTTGCTGGCGTTTTTCCATAGGCTCCGC
CCCCCTGACGAGCATCACAAAAATCGACGCTCAAGTCAGAGGTGGCGAAACCCGACAGGACTATAAAGAT
ACCAGGCGTTTCCCCCTGGAAGCTCCCTCGTGCGCTCTCCTGTTCCGACCCTGCCGCTTACCGGATACCT
GTCCGCCTTTCTCCCTTCGGGAAGCGTGGCGCTTTCTCATAGCTCACGCTGTAGGTATCTCAGTTCGGTG
TAGGTCGTTCGCTCCAAGCTGGGCTGTGTGCACGAACCCCCCGTTCAGCCCGACCGCTGCGCCTTATCCG
GTAACTATCGTCTTGAGTCCAACCCGGTAAGACACGACTTATCGCCACTGGCAGCAGCCACTGGTAACAG
GATTAGCAGAGCGAGGTATGTAGGCGGTGCTACAGAGTTCTTGAAGTGGTGGCCTAACTACGGCTACACT
AGAAGAACAGTATTTGGTATCTGCGCTCTGCTGAAGCCAGTTACCTTCGGAAAAAGAGTTGGTAGCTCTT
GATCCGGCAAACAAACCACCGCTGGTAGCGGTGGTTTTTTTGTTTGCAAGCAGCAGATTACGCGCAGAAA
AAAAGGATCTCAAGAAGATCCTTTGATCTTTTCTACGGGGTCTGACGCTCAGTGGAACGAAAACTCACGT
TAAGGGATTTTGGTCATGAGATTATCAAAAAGGATCTTCACCTAGATCCTTTTAAATTAAAAATGAAGTT
TTAAATCAATCTAAAGTATATATGAGTAAACTTGGTCTGACAGTTACCAATGCTTAATCAGTGAGGCACC
TATCTCAGCGATCTGTCTATTTCGTTCATCCATAGTTGCCTGACTCCCCGTCGTGTAGATAACTACGATA
CGGGAGGGCTTACCATCTGGCCCCAGTGCTGCAATGATACCGCGAGACCCACGCTCACCGGCTCCAGATT
TATCAGCAATAAACCAGCCAGCCGGAAGGGCCGAGCGCAGAAGTGGTCCTGCAACTTTATCCGCCTCCAT
CCAGTCTATTAATTGTTGCCGGGAAGCTAGAGTAAGTAGTTCGCCAGTTAATAGTTTGCGCAACGTTGTT
GCCATTGCTACAGGCATCGTGGTGTCACGCTCGTCGTTTGGTATGGCTTCATTCAGCTCCGGTTCCCAAC
GATCAAGGCGAGTTACATGATCCCCCATGTTGTGCAAAAAAGCGGTTAGCTCCTTCGGTCCTCCGATCGT
TGTCAGAAGTAAGTTGGCCGCAGTGTTATCACTCATGGTTATGGCAGCACTGCATAATTCTCTTACTGTC
ATGCCATCCGTAAGATGCTTTTCTGTGACTGGTGAGTACTCAACCAAGTCATTCTGAGAATAGTGTATGC
GGCGACCGAGTTGCTCTTGCCCGGCGTCAATACGGGATAATACCGCGCCACATAGCAGAACTTTAAAAGT
GCTCATCATTGGAAAACGTTCTTCGGGGCGAAAACTCTCAAGGATCTTACCGCTGTTGAGATCCAGTTCG
ATGTAACCCACTCGTGCACCCAACTGATCTTCAGCATCTTTTACTTTCACCAGCGTTTCTGGGTGAGCAA
AAACAGGAAGGCAAAATGCCGCAAAAAAGGGAATAAGGGCGACACGGAAATGTTGAATACTCATACTCTT
CCTTTTTCAATATTATTGAAGCATTTATCAGGGTTATTGTCTCATGAGCGGATACATATTTGAATGTATT
TAGAAAAATAAACAAATAGGGGTTCCGCGCACATTTCCCCGAAAAGTGCCACCTGACGTCTAAGAAACCA
TTATTATCATGACATTAACCTATAAAAATAGGCGTATCACGAGGCCCTTTCGTC
